Addgene plasmid #39850: pFAST-BAC-Cdc20wt (2193)
Depositing lab: Jonathon Pines. Depositing organization: University of Cambridge. Publication: The APC/C maintains the spindle assembly checkpoint by targeting Cdc20 for destruction. Nilsson J, Yekezare M, Minshull J, Pines J. Nat Cell Biol. 2008 Dec . 10(12):1411-20. 10.1038/ncb1799 PubMed 18997788.
Backbone
  Vector backbone: pFAST-BAC B
  Backbone manufacturer: Invitrogen
  Vector type: Baculovirus expression
  Selectable markers: Gentamicin
Growth in bacteria
  Bacterial resistance: Ampicillin, 100 μg/mL
  Growth temperature: 37°C
  Growth strain: DH5alpha
  Copy number: Unknown
Gene/Insert
  Gene/Insert name: Cdc20
  Species: H. sapiens (human)
  Entrez Gene: CDC20 (a.k.a. CDC20A, OOMD14, OZEMA14, bA276H19.3, p55CDC)
  Tag / fusion protein: His (N terminal on backbone)
  Cloning method: Restriction Enzyme; 5′ cloning site BglII (not destroyed); 3′ cloning site BamHI (not destroyed)
  Sequencing primers: 5′ Polyhedrin
Terms and licenses: Academic/Nonprofit Terms; Industry Terms: Not Available to Industry
How to cite: pFAST-BAC-Cdc20wt (2193) was a gift from Jonathon Pines (Addgene plasmid # 39850 ; http://n2t.net/addgene:39850 ; RRID:Addgene_39850)
