[The description below was written by a language model from this plasmid's Addgene catalogue record.]
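Description:
pFAST-BAC-Cdc20wt (2193) is a baculovirus expression donor plasmid built on the Invitrogen pFAST-BAC B backbone and carrying wild-type human CDC20, the co-activator of the anaphase-promoting complex/cyclosome (APC/C) and a key target of the spindle assembly checkpoint. The plasmid is propagated in standard E. coli cloning strains under ampicillin selection, and gentamicin is listed as the additional selectable marker. In vectors of this family, the gentamicin resistance gene typically travels with the expression cassette when it is transposed into a baculovirus shuttle genome (bacmid) in a specialised E. coli host, allowing recombinant bacmids to be selected. The record does not provide a feature table, so the origin of replication, transposition elements and polyadenylation signal are not individually documented here, and the copy number is recorded as unknown.

The Cdc20 coding sequence was inserted by restriction cloning between BglII and BamHI sites, both of which are retained. It is in frame with an N-terminal His tag supplied by the backbone, so the expressed protein can be purified by metal-affinity methods. The promoter is not named explicitly, but the listed 5′ sequencing primer is a polyhedrin primer. This is consistent with expression from the strong, very late baculoviral polyhedrin promoter that this vector family uses in infected insect cells.

The construct is intended for generating recombinant baculovirus to produce His-tagged human Cdc20 in insect cells. It was deposited in connection with work showing that the APC/C sustains the spindle assembly checkpoint by targeting Cdc20 for destruction. The "wt" designation suggests that it serves as the wild-type reference, although the record describes no mutant versions.
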