>Addgene plasmid #39850 | pFAST-BAC-Cdc20wt (2193) | addgene partial sequence | sequence record 51469 | polyhedrin-fwd
GTACGTTTTGTATAAAAAAACCTATAAATATTCCGGATTATTCATACCGTCCCACCATCGGGCGCGGATC
TCGGTCCGAAACCATGTCGTACTACCATCACCATCACCATCACGATTACGATATCCCAACGACCGAAAAC
CTGTATTTTCAGGGCGCCATGGGATCTCGAGCTCAAGCTTCGAATTCTATGGCCCAATTTGCCTTTGAAT
CCGATCTTCATAGCCTCTTGCAACTCGACGCCCCTATTCCTAACGCCCCTCCCGCCAGGTGGCAAAGGAA
GGCTAAAGAGGCTGCCGGGCCTGCTCCTAGCCCTATGAGAGCTGCTAATAGGAGTCATTCTGCTGGGCGC
ACCCCCGGGAGGACCCCCGGGAAGAGTTCCAGTAAAGTGCAAACAACCCCCTCTAAGCCCGGTGGCGATA
GGTACATTCCTCACAGGTCCGCCGCTCAAATGGAAGTCGCTTCTTTTCTGCTCTCTAAAGAAAATCAAAG
CGAGAATAGCCAAACCCCTACAAAAAAAGAGCACCAAAAGGCTTGGGCCCTCAATCTCAATGGCTTCGAC
GTGGAAGAGGCTAAGATTTTGAGATTGTCCGGCAAGCCCCAGAACGCCCCCGAAGGCTACCAAAATCGGC
TCAAGGTGTTGTATTCTCAGAAAGCTACCCCCGGGAGTTCTAGAAAAACATGTAGGTATATCCCCAGTCT
CCCCGATAGGATTCTCGACGCCCCCGAGATTAGGAACGATTACTATCTCAATTTGGTCGACTGGTCCAGC
GGCAACGTGCTCGCTGTCGCCCTCGATAATTCCGTCTATCTCTGGTCCGCCTCTAGCGGCGATATTCTCC
AATTGCTCCAGATGGAACAACCCGGCGAGTACATCAGTAGCGTCGCTTGG
